>Addgene plasmid #63557 | pSPneoHHgRNAH | depositor full sequence | sequence record 118373 | pSPneoHHgRNAH sequence 3742 bps
GATTTAGGTGACACTATAGAACTCGAGCAGCTGAAGCTTGTGAGTTATGAGGTCTGCGATTGACGTAGGA
GTTGCAAGGGGGAGGGGGTATGAACGGGGTGGGTAGAGCTTTTTTAGGTGGAAGTAGTGAGAGGGTGGGC
TTGTGAGAATTTGAGGTGTGTTCGTGATGTGTGGATCTTATCGGGGGCTCGGTTGAGTTTTTGGTTTGGT
GATTTTGTAGGAAGCTTAAGATCTCACCATCTGATGAGTCCGTGAGGACGAAACGAGTAAGCTCGTCATG
GTGGGGTCTTCGAGAAGACCTGTTTTAGAGCTAGAAATAGCAAGTTAAAATAAGGCTAGTCCGTTATCAA
CTTGAAAAAGTGGCACCGAGTCGGTGCTTTTTTGGCCGGCATGGTCCCAGCCTCCTCGCTGGCGCCGGCT
GGGCAACATGCTTCGGCATGGCGAATGGGACGGATCCCCGGGTACCGAGCTCTCTCTTCTCCTTCCCCTC
TCTCTCCTCTCTCCTCTCTCCAGAGCTCTCTCTTCTCCTTCCCCTCTCTCTCCTCTCTCCTCTCTCCAGA
GCTCGAATTCGCATGATTGAACAAGATGGATTGCACGCAGGTTCTCCGGCCGCTTGGGTGGAGAGGCTAT
TCGGCTATGACTGGGCACAACAGACAATCGGCTGCTCTGATGCCGCCGTGTTCCGGCTGTCAGCGCAGGG
GCGCCCGGTTCTTTTTGTCAAGACCGACCTGTCCGGTGCCCTGAATGAACTGCAGGACGAGGCAGCGCGG
CTATCGTGGCTGGCCACGACGGGCGTTCCTTGCGCAGCTGTGCTCGACGTTGTCACTGAAGCGGGAAGGG
ACTGGCTGCTATTGGGCGAAGTGCCGGGGCAGGATCTCCTGTCATCTCACCTTGCTCCTGCCGAGAAAGT
ATCCATCATGGCTGATGCAATGCGGCGGCTGCATACGCTTGATCCGGCTACCTGCCCATTCGACCACCAA
GCGAAACATCGCATCGAGCGAGCACGTACTCGGATGGAAGCCGGTCTTGTCGATCAGGATGATCTGGACG
AAGAGCATCAGGGGCTCGCGCCAGCCGAACTGTTCGCCAGGCTCAAGGCGCGCATGCCCGACGGCGAGGA
TCTCGTCGTGACCCATGGCGATGCCTGCTTGCCGAATATCATGGTGGAAAATGGCCGCTTTTCTGGATTC
ATCGACTGTGGCCGGCTGGGTGTGGCGGACCGCTATCAGGACATAGCGTTGGCTACCCGTGATATTGCTG
AAGAGCTTGGCGGCGAATGGGCTGACCGCTTCCTCGTGCTTTACGGTATCGCCGCTCCCGATTCGCAGCG
CATCGCCTTCTATCGCCTTCTTGACGAGTTCTTCTGATCGATGATATCAGATCGATCTGCCGGTCTCCCT
ATAGTGAGTCGTATTAATTTCGATAAGCCAGGTTAACCTGCATTAATGAATCGGCCAACGCGCGGGGAGA
GGCGGTTTGCGTATTGGGCGCTCTTCCGCTTCCTCGCTCACTGACTCGCTGCGCTCGGTCGTTCGGCTGC
GGCGAGCGGTATCAGCTCACTCAAAGGCGGTAATACGGTTATCCACAGAATCAGGGGATAACGCAGGAAA
GAACATGTGAGCAAAAGGCCAGCAAAAGGCCAGGAACCGTAAAAAGGCCGCGTTGCTGGCGTTTTTCCAT
AGGCTCCGCCCCCCTGACGAGCATCACAAAAATCGACGCTCAAGTCAGAGGTGGCGAAACCCGACAGGAC
TATAAAGATACCAGGCGTTTCCCCCTGGAAGCTCCCTCGTGCGCTCTCCTGTTCCGACCCTGCCGCTTAC
CGGATACCTGTCCGCCTTTCTCCCTTCGGGAAGCGTGGCGCTTTCTCAATGCTCACGCTGTAGGTATCTC
AGTTCGGTGTAGGTCGTTCGCTCCAAGCTGGGCTGTGTGCACGAACCCCCCGTTCAGCCCGACCGCTGCG
CCTTATCCGGTAACTATCGTCTTGAGTCCAACCCGGTAAGACACGACTTATCGCCACTGGCAGCAGCCAC
TGGTAACAGGATTAGCAGAGCGAGGTATGTAGGCGGTGCTACAGAGTTCTTGAAGTGGTGGCCTAACTAC
GGCTACACTAGAAGGACAGTATTTGGTATCTGCGCTCTGCTGAAGCCAGTTACCTTCGGAAAAAGAGTTG
GTAGCTCTTGATCCGGCAAACAAACCACCGCTGGTAGCGGTGGTTTTTTTGTTTGCAAGCAGCAGATTAC
GCGCAGAAAAAAAGGATCTCAAGAAGATCCTTTGATCTTTTCTACGGGGTCTGACGCTCAGTGGAACGAA
AACTCACGTTAAGGGATTTTGGTCATGAGATTATCAAAAAGGATCTTCACCTAGATCCTTTTAAATTAAA
AATGAAGTTTTAAATCAATCTAAAGTATATATGAGTAAACTTGGTCTGACAGTTACCAATGCTTAATCAG
TGAGGCACCTATCTCAGCGATCTGTCTATTTCGTTCATCCATAGTTGCCTGACTCCCCGTCGTGTAGATA
ACTACGATACGGGAGGGCTTACCATCTGGCCCCAGTGCTGCAATGATACCGCGAGACCCACGCTCACCGG
CTCCAGATTTATCAGCAATAAACCAGCCAGCCGGAAGGGCCGAGCGCAGAAGTGGTCCTGCAACTTTATC
CGCCTCCATCCAGTCTATTAATTGTTGCCGGGAAGCTAGAGTAAGTAGTTCGCCAGTTAATAGTTTGCGC
AACGTTGTTGCCATTGCTACAGGCATCGTGGTGTCACGCTCGTCGTTTGGTATGGCTTCATTCAGCTCCG
GTTCCCAACGATCAAGGCGAGTTACATGATCCCCCATGTTGTGCAAAAAAGCGGTTAGCTCCTTCGGTCC
TCCGATCGTTGTCAGAAGTAAGTTGGCCGCAGTGTTATCACTCATGGTTATGGCAGCACTGCATAATTCT
CTTACTGTCATGCCATCCGTAAGATGCTTTTCTGTGACTGGTGAGTACTCAACCAAGTCATTCTGAGAAT
AGTGTATGCGGCGACCGAGTTGCTCTTGCCCGGCGTCAATACGGGATAATACCGCGCCACATAGCAGAAC
TTTAAAAGTGCTCATCATTGGAAAACGTTCTTCGGGGCGAAAACTCTCAAGGATCTTACCGCTGTTGAGA
TCCAGTTCGATGTAACCCACTCGTGCACCCAACTGATCTTCAGCATCTTTTACTTTCACCAGCGTTTCTG
GGTGAGCAAAAACAGGAAGGCAAAATGCCGCAAAAAAGGGAATAAGGGCGACACGGAAATGTTGAATACT
CATACTCTTCCTTTTTCAATATTATTGAAGCATTTATCAGGGTTATTGTCTCATGAGCGGATACATATTT
GAATGTATTTAGAAAAATAAACAAATAGGGGTTCCGCGCACATTTCCCCGAAAAGTGCCACCTGACGTCT
AAGAAACCATTATTATCATGACATTAACCTATAAAAATAGGCGTATCACGAGGCCCTTTCGTCTCGCGCG
TTTCGGTGATGACGGTGAAAACCTCTGACACATGCAGCTCCCGGAGACGGTCACAGCTTGTCTGTAAGCG
GATGCCGGGAGCAGACAAGCCCGTCAGGGCGCGTCAGCGGGTGTTGGCGGGTGTCGGGGCTGGCTTAACT
ATGCGGCATCAGAGCAGATTGTACTGAGAGTGCACCATATGGACATATTGTCGTTAGAACGCGGCTACAA
TTAATACATAACCTTATGTATCATACACATAC
Features (pLannotate 1.2.2; 12 found; start..end, strand, type, name):
      2..20      +  promoter       SP6 promoter: promoter for bacteriophage SP6 RNA polymerase
    240..264     +  misc_RNA       sTRSV HHRz (fragment): hammerhead ribozyme from the tobacco ringspot virus satellite RNA (Khvorova et al., 2003)
    302..377     +  misc_RNA       gRNA scaffold: guide RNA scaffold for the Streptococcus pyogenes CRISPR/Cas9 system
    452..472     -  misc_feature   MCS (fragment): pUC18/19 multiple cloning site
    573..1364    +  CDS            neo: KKA2_KLEPN - Also known as kan, nptII. Experimental evidence at protein level: Swiss-Prot protein existence level 1. Resistance to kanamycin, neomycin, paromomycin, ribostamycin, butirosin and gentamicin B. From Klebsiella pneumoniae.
   1398..1416    -  promoter       T7 promoter: promoter for bacteriophage T7 RNA polymerase
   1438..1491    -  CDS            lacI (fragment): lac repressor; lacI; The lac repressor binds to the lac operator to inhibit transcription in E. coli. This inhibition can be relieved by adding lactose or isopropyl-β-D-thiogalactopyranoside (IPTG).
   1674..2262    -  rep_origin     ori: high-copy-number ColE1/pMB1/pBR322/pUC origin of replication
   2433..3293    -  CDS            AmpR: β-lactamase; bla; confers resistance to ampicillin, carbenicillin, and related antibiotics
   3294..3398    -  promoter       AmpR promoter: bla
   3493..3528    +  CDS            rop (fragment): Rop protein, which maintains plasmids at low copy number; rop
   3630..3681    +  misc_feature   bom (fragment): basis of mobility region from pBR322
