>Addgene plasmid #63557 | pSPneoHHgRNAH | addgene full sequence | sequence record 170932 | Addgene NGS Result
GAGGCGGTTTGCGTATTGGGCGCTCTTCCGCTTCCTCGCTCACTGACTCGCTGCGCTCGGTCGTTCGGCT
GCGGCGAGCGGTATCAGCTCACTCAAAGGCGGTAATACGGTTATCCACAGAATCAGGGGATAACGCAGGA
AAGAACATGTGAGCAAAAGGCCAGCAAAAGGCCAGGAACCGTAAAAAGGCCGCGTTGCTGGCGTTTTTCC
ATAGGCTCCGCCCCCCTGACGAGCATCACAAAAATCGACGCTCAAGTCAGAGGTGGCGAAACCCGACAGG
ACTATAAAGATACCAGGCGTTTCCCCCTGGAAGCTCCCTCGTGCGCTCTCCTGTTCCGACCCTGCCGCTT
ACCGGATACCTGTCCGCCTTTCTCCCTTCGGGAAGCGTGGCGCTTTCTCATAGCTCACGCTGTAGGTATC
TCAGTTCGGTGTAGGTCGTTCGCTCCAAGCTGGGCTGTGTGCACGAACCCCCCGTTCAGCCCGACCGCTG
CGCCTTATCCGGTAACTATCGTCTTGAGTCCAACCCGGTAAGACACGACTTATCGCCACTGGCAGCAGCC
ACTGGTAACAGGATTAGCAGAGCGAGGTATGTAGGCGGTGCTACAGAGTTCTTGAAGTGGTGGCCTAACT
ACGGCTACACTAGAAGAACAGTATTTGGTATCTGCGCTCTGCTGAAGCCAGTTACCTTCGGAAAAAGAGT
TGGTAGCTCTTGATCCGGCAAACAAACCACCGCTGGTAGCGGTGGTTTTTTTGTTTGCAAGCAGCAGATT
ACGCGCAGAAAAAAAGGATCTCAAGAAGATCCTTTGATCTTTTCTACGGGGTCTGACGCTCAGTGGAACG
AAAACTCACGTTAAGGGATTTTGGTCATGAGATTATCAAAAAGGATCTTCACCTAGATCCTTTTAAATTA
AAAATGAAGTTTTAAATCAATCTAAAGTATATATGAGTAAACTTGGTCTGACAGTTACCAATGCTTAATC
AGTGAGGCACCTATCTCAGCGATCTGTCTATTTCGTTCATCCATAGTTGCCTGACTCCCCGTCGTGTAGA
TAACTACGATACGGGAGGGCTTACCATCTGGCCCCAGTGCTGCAATGATACCGCGAGACCCACGCTCACC
GGCTCCAGATTTATCAGCAATAAACCAGCCAGCCGGAAGGGCCGAGCGCAGAAGTGGTCCTGCAACTTTA
TCCGCCTCCATCCAGTCTATTAATTGTTGCCGGGAAGCTAGAGTAAGTAGTTCGCCAGTTAATAGTTTGC
GCAACGTTGTTGCCATTGCTACAGGCATCGTGGTGTCACGCTCGTCGTTTGGTATGGCTTCATTCAGCTC
CGGTTCCCAACGATCAAGGCGAGTTACATGATCCCCCATGTTGTGCAAAAAAGCGGTTAGCTCCTTCGGT
CCTCCGATCGTTGTCAGAAGTAAGTTGGCCGCAGTGTTATCACTCATGGTTATGGCAGCACTGCATAATT
CTCTTACTGTCATGCCATCCGTAAGATGCTTTTCTGTGACTGGTGAGTACTCAACCAAGTCATTCTGAGA
ATAGTGTATGCGGCGACCGAGTTGCTCTTGCCCGGCGTCAATACGGGATAATACCGCGCCACATAGCAGA
ACTTTAAAAGTGCTCATCATTGGAAAACGTTCTTCGGGGCGAAAACTCTCAAGGATCTTACCGCTGTTGA
GATCCAGTTCGATGTAACCCACTCGTGCACCCAACTGATCTTCAGCATCTTTTACTTTCACCAGCGTTTC
TGGGTGAGCAAAAACAGGAAGGCAAAATGCCGCAAAAAAGGGAATAAGGGCGACACGGAAATGTTGAATA
CTCATACTCTTCCTTTTTCAATATTATTGAAGCATTTATCAGGGTTATTGTCTCATGAGCGGATACATAT
TTGAATGTATTTAGAAAAATAAACAAATAGGGGTTCCGCGCACATTTCCCCGAAAAGTGCCACCTGACGT
CTAAGAAACCATTATTATCATGACATTAACCTATAAAAATAGGCGTATCACGAGGCCCTTTCGTCTCGCG
CGTTTCGGTGATGACGGTGAAAACCTCTGACACATGCAGCTCCCGGAGACGGTCACAGCTTGTCTGTAAG
CGGATGCCGGGAGCAGACAAGCCCGTCAGGGCGCGTCAGCGGGTGTTGGCGGGTGTCGGGGCTGGCTTAA
CTATGCGGCATCAGAGCAGATTGTACTGAGAGTGCACCATATGGACATATTGTCGTTAGAACGCGGCTAC
AATTAATACATAACCTTATGTATCATACACATACGATTTAGGTGACACTATAGAACTCGAGCAGCTGAAG
CTTGTGAGTTATGAGGTCTGCGATTGACGTAGGAGTTGCAAGGGGGAGGGGGTATGAACGGGGTGGGTAG
AGCTTTTTTAGGTGGAAGTAGTGAGAGGGTGGGCTTGTGAGAATTTGAGGTGTGTTCGTGATGTGTGGAT
CTTATCGGGGGCTCGGTTGAGTTTTTGGTTTGGTGATTTTGTAGGAAGCTTAAGATCTCACCATCTGATG
AGTCCGTGAGGACGAAACGAGTAAGCTCGTCATGGTGGGGTCTTCGAGAAGACCTGTTTTAGAGCTAGAA
ATAGCAAGTTAAAATAAGGCTAGTCCGTTATCAACTTGAAAAAGTGGCACCGAGTCGGTGCTTTTTTGGC
CGGCATGGTCCCAGCCTCCTCGCTGGCGCCGGCTGGGCAACATGCTTCGGCATGGCGAATGGGACGGATC
CCCGGGTACCGAGCTCTCTCTTCTCCTTCCCCTCTCTCTCCTCTCTCCTCTCTCCAGAGCTCTCTCTTCT
CCTTCCCCTCTCTCTCCTCTCTCCTCTCTCCAGAGCTCGAATTCGCATGATTGAACAAGATGGATTGCAC
GCAGGTTCTCCGGCCGCTTGGGTGGAGAGGCTATTCGGCTATGACTGGGCACAACAGACAATCGGCTGCT
CTGATGCCGCCGTGTTCCGGCTGTCAGCGCAGGGGCGCCCGGTTCTTTTTGTCAAGACCGACCTGTCCGG
TGCCCTGAATGAACTGCAGGACGAGGCAGCGCGGCTATCGTGGCTGGCCACGACGGGCGTTCCTTGCGCA
GCTGTGCTCGACGTTGTCACTGAAGCGGGAAGGGACTGGCTGCTATTGGGCGAAGTGCCGGGGCAGGATC
TCCTGTCATCTCACCTTGCTCCTGCCGAGAAAGTATCCATCATGGCTGATGCAATGCGGCGGCTGCATAC
GCTTGATCCGGCTACCTGCCCATTCGACCACAAAGCGAAACATCGCATCGAGCGAGCACGTACTCGGATG
GAAGCCGGTCTTGTCGATCAGGATGATCTGGACGAAGAGCATCAGGGGCTCGCGCCAGCCGAACTGTTCG
CCAGGCTCAAGGCGCGCATGCCCGACGGCGAGGATCTCGTCGTGACCCATGGCGATGCCTGCTTGCCGAA
TATCATGGTGGAAAATGGCCGCTTTTCTGGATTCATCGACTGTGGCCGGCTGGGTGTGGCGGACCGCTAT
CAGGACATAGCGTTGGCTACCCGTGATATTGCTGAAGAGCTTGGCGGCGAATGGGCTGACCGCTTCCTCG
TGCTTTACGGTATCGCCGCTCCCGATTCGCAGCGCATCGCCTTCTATCGCCTTCTTGACGAGTTCTTCTG
ATCGATGATATCAGATCGATCTGCCGGTCTCCCTATAGTGAGTCGTATTAATTTCGATAAGCCAGGTTAA
CCTGCATTAATGAATCGGCCAACGCGCGGGGA
Features (pLannotate 1.2.2; 12 found; start..end, strand, type, name):
    206..794     -  rep_origin     ori: high-copy-number ColE1/pMB1/pBR322/pUC origin of replication
    965..1825    -  CDS            AmpR: β-lactamase; bla; confers resistance to ampicillin, carbenicillin, and related antibiotics
   1826..1930    -  promoter       AmpR promoter: bla
   2025..2060    +  CDS            rop (fragment): Rop protein, which maintains plasmids at low copy number; rop
   2162..2213    +  misc_feature   bom (fragment): basis of mobility region from pBR322
   2276..2294    +  promoter       SP6 promoter: promoter for bacteriophage SP6 RNA polymerase
   2514..2538    +  misc_RNA       sTRSV HHRz (fragment): hammerhead ribozyme from the tobacco ringspot virus satellite RNA (Khvorova et al., 2003)
   2576..2651    +  misc_RNA       gRNA scaffold: guide RNA scaffold for the Streptococcus pyogenes CRISPR/Cas9 system
   2726..2746    -  misc_feature   MCS (fragment): pUC18/19 multiple cloning site
   2847..3641    +  CDS            NeoR/KanR: aminoglycoside phosphotransferase from Tn5; aph(3')-II (or nptII); confers resistance to neomycin, kanamycin, and G418 (Geneticin®)
   3672..3690    -  promoter       T7 promoter: promoter for bacteriophage T7 RNA polymerase
   3712..23      -  CDS            lacI (fragment) (across the origin): lac repressor; lacI; The lac repressor binds to the lac operator to inhibit transcription in E. coli. This inhibition can be relieved by adding lactose or isopropyl-β-D-thiogalactopyranoside (IPTG).
