[The description below was written by a language model from this plasmid's Addgene catalogue record and pLannotate feature annotations shown in this document.]
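Description:
pSPneoHHgRNAH is a small (about 3.7 kb) Leishmania expression plasmid built on the pSPneo backbone and designed to deliver a CRISPR guide RNA in the parasite. In E. coli it is maintained as a high-copy plasmid through a ColE1/pUC-type origin and selected with ampicillin via the β-lactamase gene. In Leishmania, transfectants are selected with G418 through the Tn5-derived neomycin phosphotransferase (NeoR/KanR) gene, which lies downstream of the gRNA cassette in the same orientation. Short fragments annotated as rop, bom, lacI and a pUC multiple cloning site are remnants of the cloning vector lineage. SP6 and T7 phage promoters flank the cassette region, and the SP6 site serves as the 5′ sequencing primer site.

The payload is an empty guide-cloning cassette. A hammerhead ribozyme element (detected as a fragment matching the tobacco ringspot virus satellite ribozyme) sits just upstream of the Streptococcus pyogenes Cas9 gRNA scaffold, which was derived from pX330. A user-chosen guide sequence is inserted between two BbsI sites, which are destroyed on cloning. A 5′ ribozyme of this kind self-cleaves to trim the transcript and generate a defined gRNA 5′ end. The plasmid name hints at a further ribozyme after the scaffold, but none is annotated. The record also does not identify the Leishmania promoter or processing signals that drive the gRNA and neo transcript.

The depositor and sequencing-derived records are the same length and carry the same features, differing only in start position. The depositor notes that secondary structure complicates sequencing. The plasmid is intended for Cas9-mediated genome editing in Leishmania donovani, and no Cas9 gene is annotated on it.
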