Addgene plasmid #63557: pSPneoHHgRNAH
Purpose: Expresses gRNA in Leishmania
Depositing lab: Greg Matlashewski. Depositing organization: McGill University. Publication: CRISPR-Cas9-Mediated Genome Editing in Leishmania donovani. Zhang WW, Matlashewski G. MBio. 2015 Jul 21;6(4). pii: e00861-15. doi: 10.1128/mBio.00861-15. PubMed 26199327.
Backbone
  Vector backbone: pSPneo
  Total vector size (bp): 3740
  Vector type: Leishmania Expression
  Selectable markers: Neomycin (select with G418)
Growth in bacteria
  Bacterial resistance: Ampicillin, 100 μg/mL
  Growth temperature: 37°C
  Growth strain: DH5alpha
  Copy number: High Copy
Gene/Insert
  Gene/Insert name: guide sequence
  gRNA/shRNA sequence: Leishmania
  Species: Leishmania
  Cloning method: Restriction Enzyme; 5′ cloning site Bbs I (destroyed during cloning); 3′ cloning site Bbs I (destroyed during cloning)
  Sequencing primers: 5′ SP6
Resource information
  A portion of this plasmid was derived from a plasmid made by: The gRNA coding sequence was derived from pX330 plasmid distributed by Addgene ( Dr Feng Zhang, Broad Institute of MIT and Harvard, Cambridge, MA 02142, USA).
Terms and licenses: Academic/Nonprofit Terms; Industry Terms: Not Available to Industry
Depositor comments: The guide sequence will be cloned into the two Bbs I sites (See attached map). This plasmid contains secondary structure and needs to be sequenced with a modified protocol.
How to cite: pSPneoHHgRNAH was a gift from Greg Matlashewski (Addgene plasmid # 63557 ; http://n2t.net/addgene:63557 ; RRID:Addgene_63557)
