>Addgene plasmid #63557 | pSPneoHHgRNAH | addgene partial sequence | sequence record 118371 | SP6 5'-ATTTAGGTGACACTATAG-3'
GAGGTCTGCGATTGACGTAGGAGTTGCAAGGGGGAGGGGGTATGAACGGGGTGGGTAGAGCTTTTTTAGG
TGGAAGTAGTGAGAGGGTGGGCTTGTGAGAATTTGAGGTGTGTTCGTGATGTGTGGATCTTATCGGGGGC
TCGGTTGAGTTTTTGGTTTGGTGATTTTGTAGGAAGCTTAAGATCTCACCATCTGATGAGTCCGTGAGGA
CGAAACGAGTAAGCTCGTCATGGTGGGGTCTTCGAGAAGACCTGTTTTAGAGCTAGAAATAGCAAGTTAA
AATAAGGCTAGTCCGTTATCAACTTGAAAAAGTGGCACCGAGTCGGTGCTTTTTTGGCCGGCATGGTCCC
AGCCTCCTCGCTGGCGCCGGCTGGGCAACATGCTTCGGCATGGCGAATGGGACGGATCCCCGGGTACCGA
GCTCTCTCTTCTCCTTCCCCTCTCTCTCCTCTCTCCTCTCTCCAGAGCTCTCTCTTCTCCTTCCCCTCTC
TCTCCTCTCTCCTCTCTCCAGAGCTCGAATTCGCATGATTGAACAAGATGGATTGCACGCAGGTTCTCCG
GCCGCTTGGGTGGAGAGGCTATTCGGCTATGACTGGGCACAACAGACAATCGGCTGCTCTGATGCCGCCG
TGTTCCGGCTGTCAGCGCAGGGGCGCCCGGTTCTTTTTGTCAAGACCGACCTGTCCGGTGCCCTGAATGA
ACTGCAGGACGAGGCAGCGCGGCTATCGTGGCTGGCCACGACGGGCGTTCCTTGCGCAGCTGTGCTCGAC
GTTGTCACTGAAGCGGGAAGGGACTGGCTGCTATTGGGCGAAGTGCCGGGGCAGGATCTCCTGTCATCTC
ACCTTGCTCCTGCCGAGAAAGTATCCATCATGGCTGATGCAATGCGGCGGCTGCATACGCTTGATCCGGC
TACCTGCC
