>Addgene plasmid #63557 | pSPneoHHgRNAH | addgene partial sequence | sequence record 118436 | Neo-R 5'-GCCCAGTCATAGCCGAATAG-3'
ATCATGCGAATTCGAGCTCTGGAGAGAGGAGAGAGGAGAGAGAGGGGAAGGAGAAGAGAGAGCTCTGGAG
AGAGGAGAGAGGAGAGAGAGGGGAAGGAGAAGAGAGAGCTCGGTACCCGGGGATCCGTCCCATTCGCCAT
GCCGAAGCATGTTGCCCAGCCGGCGCCAGCGAGGAGGCTGGGACCATGCCGGCCAAAAAAGCACCGACTC
GGTGCCACTTTTTCAAGTTGATAACGGACTAGCCTTATTTTAACTTGCTATTTCTAGCTCTAAAACAGGT
CTTCTCGAAGACCCCACCATGACGAGCTTACTCGTTTCGTCCTCACGGACTCATCAGATGGTGAGATCTT
AAGCTTCCTACAAAATCACCAAACCAAAAACTCAACCGAGCCCCCGATAAGATCCACACATCACGAACAC
ACCTCAAATTCTCACAAGCCCACCCTCTCACTACTTCCACCTAAAAAAGCTCTACCCACCCCGTTCATAC
CCCCTCCCCCTTGCAACTCCTACGTCAATCGCAGACCTCATAACTCACAAGCTTCAGCTGCTCGAGTTCT
ATAGTGTCACCTAAATCGTATGTGTATGATACATAAGGTTATGTATTAATTGTAGCCGCGTTCTAACGAC
AATATGTCCATATGGTGCACTCTCAGTACAATCTGCTCTGATGCCGCATAGTTAAGCCAGCCCCGACACC
CGCCAACACCCGCTGACGCGCCCTGACGGGCTTGTCTGCTCCCGGCATCCGCTTACAGACAAGCTGTGAC
CGTCTCCGGGAGCTGCATGTGTCAGAGGTT
